Addgene plasmid #17753: pResQ shFEN3 3XF-FEN1 D181A
Depositing lab: Sheila Stewart. Depositing organization: Washington University in Saint Louis.
Backbone
  Vector backbone: pResQ shFEN3
  Backbone size w/o insert (bp): 10000
  Vector type: Mammalian Expression, Lentiviral, RNAi
  Selectable markers: Puromycin
Growth in bacteria
  Bacterial resistance: Ampicillin, 100 μg/mL
  Growth temperature: 37°C
  Growth strain: Stbl3
  Copy number: Low Copy
Gene/Insert
  Gene/Insert name: Flap Endonuclease I (alt names: FEN1; FEN-1)
  Species: H. sapiens (human)
  Insert size (bp): 1215
  Mutation: D181A
  Entrez Gene: FEN1 (a.k.a. FEN-1, MF1, RAD2)
  Tag / fusion protein: Triple Flag (N terminal on insert)
  Cloning method: Restriction Enzyme; 5′ cloning site MluI (not destroyed); 3′ cloning site PmeI (not destroyed)
  Sequencing primers: 5′ GCGCTCGGGGTTGGCGAGTGTG; 3′ GGAGCCTGGGGACTTTCCACACCTGG
Terms and licenses: Academic/Nonprofit Terms; Industry Terms: Not Available to Industry
How to cite: pResQ shFEN3 3XF-FEN1 D181A was a gift from Sheila Stewart (Addgene plasmid # 17753 ; http://n2t.net/addgene:17753 ; RRID:Addgene_17753)
