[The description below was written by a language model from this plasmid's Addgene catalogue record.]
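Description:
pResQ shFEN3 3XF-FEN1 D181A is a lentiviral plasmid for mammalian cells that combines RNA interference with cDNA expression. It is built on the pResQ shFEN3 backbone, recorded as about 10 kb without the insert. The plasmid is propagated in bacteria under ampicillin selection as a low-copy construct, in a recombination-deficient strain of the kind commonly used to keep lentiviral repeat sequences stable. Transduced mammalian cells are selected with puromycin.

The insert is a roughly 1.2 kb human Flap Endonuclease I (FEN1) coding sequence with a triple FLAG tag at its N terminus, cloned between MluI and PmeI sites that both remain intact. It carries a D181A substitution. The record does not describe the effect of this change, although an aspartate-to-alanine change of this kind would fit a nuclease-defective variant. The backbone name and the RNAi classification suggest that the vector also encodes a short hairpin RNA against FEN1 ("shFEN3"). Together with the "ResQ" name, this points to a knockdown-and-rescue design, in which endogenous FEN1 is depleted while the tagged exogenous protein is supplied from the same provirus. That would let mutant phenotypes be assessed without the wild-type protein, and the FLAG epitope would allow detection or immunoprecipitation.

This reading is an inference from the names. The record does not state the promoters driving the hairpin, the cDNA or the puromycin marker, or how the cDNA escapes the hairpin. No feature table was supplied, so the lentiviral elements cannot be itemised.
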