>Addgene plasmid #17753 | pResQ shFEN3 3XF-FEN1 D181A | addgene partial sequence | sequence record 23679 | 17753 with hUBCpro-F
GGGGTTTGTGAGTTTTTTAGGCACCTTTTGAAATGTAATCATTTGGGTCAATATGTAATTTTCAGTGTTA
GACTAGTAAATTGTCCGCTAAATTCTGGCCGTTTTTGGCTTTTTTGTTAGACGGAATTCACGCGTATGGA
CTACAAAGACCATGACGGTGATTATAAAGATCATGACATCGATTACAAGGATGACGATGACTTAATTAAA
GGAATTCAAGGCCTGGCCAAACTAATTGCTGATGTGGCCCCCAGTGCCATCCGGGAGAATGACATCAAGA
GCTACTTTGGCCGTAAGGTGGCCATTGATGCCTCTATGAGCATTTATCAGTTCCTGATTGCTGTTCGCCA
GGGTGGGGATGTGCTGCAGAATGAGGAGGGTGAGACCACCAGCCACCTGATGGGCATGTTCTACCGCACC
ATTCGCATGATGGAGAACGGCATCAAGCCCGTGTATGTCTTTGATGGCAAGCCGCCACAGCTCAAGTCAG
GCGAGCTGGCCAAACGCAGTGAGCGGCGGGCTGAGGCAGAGAAGCAGCTGCAGCAGGCTCAGGCTGCTGG
GGCCGAGCAGGAGGTGGAAAAATTCACTAAGCGGCTGGTGAAGGTCACTAAGCAGCACAATGATGAGTGC
AAACATCTGCTGAGCCTCATGGGCATCCCTTATCTTGATGCACCCAGTGAGGCAGAGGCCAGCTGTGCTG
CCCTGGTGAAAGCTGGCAAAGTCTATGCTGCGGCTACCGAGGACATGGCCTGCCTCACCTTCGGCAGCCC
TGTGCTANTGCGACACCTGAC
